>Addgene plasmid #104948 | JC172 | addgene full sequence | sequence record 203196 | Addgene NGS Result
AAGATCTAACATCCAAAGACGAAAGGTTGAATGAAACCTTTTTGCCATCCGACATCCACAGGTCCATTCT
CACACATAAGTGCCAAACGCAACAGGAGGGGATACACTAGCAGCAGACCGTTGCAAACGCAGGACCTCCA
CTCCTCTTCTCCTCAACACCCACTTTTGCCATCGAAAAACCAGCCCAGTTATTGGGCTTGATTGGAGCTC
GCTCATTCCAATTCCTTCTATTAGGCTACTAACACCATGACTTTATTAGCCTGTCTATCCTGGCCCCCCT
GGCGAGGTTCATGTTTGTTTATTTCCGAATGCAACAAGCTCCGCATTACACCCGAACATCACTCCAGATG
AGGGCTTTCTGAGTGTGGGGTCAAATAGTTTCATGTTCCCCAAATGGCCCAAAACTGACAGTTTAAACGC
TGTCTTGGAACCTAATATGACAAAAGCGTGATCTCATCCAAGATGAACTAAGTTTGGTTCGTTGAAATGC
TAACGGCCAGTTGGTCAAAAAGAAACTTCCAAAAGTCGGCATACCGTTTGTCTTGTTTGGTATTGATTGA
CGAATGCTCAAAAATAATCTCATTAATGCTTAGCGCAGTCTCTCTATCGCTTCTGAACCCCGGTGCACCT
GTGCCGAAACGCAAATGGGGAAACACCCGCTTTTTGGATGATTATGCATTGTCTCCACATTGTATGCTTC
CAAGATTCTGGTGGGAATACTGCTGATAGCCTAACGTTCATGATCAAAATTTAACTGTTCTAACCCCTAC
TTGACAGCAATATATAAACAGAAGGAAGCTGCCCTGTCTTAAACCTTTTTTTTTATCATCATTATTAGCT
TACTTTCATAATTGCGACTGGTTCCAATTGACAAGCTTTTGATTTTAACGACTTTTAACGACAACTTGAG
AAGATCAAAAAACAACTAATTATTCGAAACGATGAGATTTCCTTCAATTTTTACTGCTGTTTTATTCGCA
GCATCCTCCGCATTAGCTGCTCCAGTCAACACTACAACAGAAGATGAAACGGCACAAATTCCGGCTGAAG
CTGTCATCGGTTACTCAGATTTAGAAGGGGATTTCGATGTTGCTGTTTTGCCATTTTCCAACAGCACAAA
TAACGGGTTATTGTTTATAAATACTACTATTGCCAGCATTGCTGCTAAAGAAGAAGGGGTATCTCTCGAG
AAGAGA
[1746 nt withheld, positions 1197-2942]
TTGGGTTTGGGTGGTGGTTCTGGTGGTGGATCAGGTGGTGGTTCCGAAAACTTGTACTTCCAGTTCCCAA
CTATCCCATTGTCCAGATTGTTCGACAACGCTATGTTGAGAGCTCACAGATTGCACCAGTTGGCTTTCGA
CACTTACCAAGAGTTCGAAGAGGCTTACATCCCAAAAGAGCAGAAGTACTCCTTCTTGCAAAACCCTCAG
ACTTCCTTGTGTTTCTCCGAGTCCATTCCAACTCCATCCAACAGAGAAGAGACTCAGCAGAAGTCCAACT
TGGAGTTGTTGAGAATCTCCTTGTTGTTGATCCAGTCCTGGTTGGAGCCAGTTCAGTTCTTGAGATCCGT
TTTCGCTAACTCCTTGGTTTACGGTGCTTCCGACTCTAACGTTTACGACTTGTTGAAGGACTTGGAAGAG
GGTATCCAGACTTTGATGGGTAGATTGGAAGATGGTTCCCCAAGAACTGGTCAGATCTTCAAGCAGACTT
ACTCTAAGTTCGACACTAACTCCCACAACGACGACGCTTTGTTGAAGAACTACGGTTTGTTGTACTGTTT
CAGAAAGGACATGGACAAGGTTGAGACTTTCTTGAGAATCGTTCAGTGTAGATCCGTTGAGGGTTCCTGT
GGTTTCTAAACCGGTCTTGCTAGATTCTAATCAAGAGGATGTCAGAATGCCATTTGCCTGAGAGATGCAG
GCTTCATTTTTGATACTTTTTTATTTGTAACCTATATAGTATAGGATTTTTTTTGTCATTTTGTTTCTTC
TCGTACGAGCTTGCTCCTGATCAGCCTATCTCGCAGCTGATGAATATCTTGTGGTAGGGGTTTGGGAAAA
TCATTCGAGTTTGATGTTTTTCTTGGTATTTCCCACTCCTCTTCAGAGTACAGAAGATTAAGTGAGACAT
GTGAGCAAAAGGCCAGCAAAAGGCCAGGAACCGTAAAAAGGCCGCGTTGCTGGCGTTTTTCCATAGGCTC
CGCCCCCCTGACGAGCATCACAAAAATCGACGCTCAAGTCAGAGGTGGCGAAACCCGACAGGACTATAAA
GATACCAGGCGTTTCCCCCTGGAAGCTCCCTCGTGCGCTCTCCTGTTCCGACCCTGCCGCTTACCGGATA
CCTGTCCGCCTTTCTCCCTTCGGGAAGCGTGGCGCTTTCTCATAGCTCACGCTGTAGGTATCTCAGTTCG
GTGTAGGTCGTTCGCTCCAAGCTGGGCTGTGTGCACGAACCCCCCGTTCAGCCCGACCGCTGCGCCTTAT
CCGGTAACTATCGTCTTGAGTCCAACCCGGTAAGACACGACTTATCGCCACTGGCAGCAGCCACTGGTAA
CAGGATTAGCAGAGCGAGGTATGTAGGCGGTGCTACAGAGTTCTTGAAGTGGTGGCCTAACTACGGCTAC
ACTAGAAGAACAGTATTTGGTATCTGCGCTCTGCTGAAGCCAGTTACCTTCGGAAAAAGAGTTGGTAGCT
CTTGATCCGGCAAACAAACCACCGCTGGTAGCGGTGGTTTTTTTGTTTGCAAGCAGCAGATTACGCGCAG
AAAAAAAGGATCTCAAGAAGATCCTTTGATCTTTTCTACGGGGTCTGACGCTCAGTGGAACGAAAACTCA
CGTTAAGGGATTTTGGTCATGAGATCAGATCTGAGCTCGTTTGGCCGTGGCCGTGCTCGTCCTCGTCGGC
CGGCTTGTCGACGACGGCGGTCTCCGTCGTCAGGATCATCCGGGCCACAAGCTTGCTGACAGAAGCCTCA
AGAAAAAAAAAATTCTTCTTCGACTATGCTGGAGGCAGAGATGATCGAGCCGGTAGTTAACTATATATAG
CTAAATTGGTTCCATCACCTCGAGTCCACACACCATAGCTTCAAAATGTTTCTACTCCTTTTTTACTCTT
CCAGATTTTCTCGGACTCCGCGCATCGCCGTACCACTTCAAAACACCCAAGCACAGCATACTAAATTTCC
CCTCTTTCTTCCTCTAGGGTGTCGTTAATTACCCGTACTAAAGGTTTGGAAAAGAAAAAAGAGACCGCCT
CGTTTCTTTTTCTTCGTCGAAAAAGGCAATAAAAATTTTTATCACGTTTCTTTTTCTTGAAAATTTTTTT
TTTGATTTTTTTCTCTTTCGATGACCTCCCATTGATATTTAAGTTAATAAACGGTCTTCAATTTCTCAAG
TTTCAGTTTCATTTTTCTTGTTCTATTACAACTTTTTTTACTTCTTGCTCATTAGAAAGAAAGCATAGCA
ATCTAATCTAAGGACTAGTAAAAATGCGCGGAGCTCCTAAGAAAAAGCGCAAAGTCCGGCCGGCATCTAG
ACCCGGGGAGCGCCCCTTCCAGTGTCGCATTTGCATGCGGAACTTTTCGCGCCAGGACAGGCTTGACAGG
CATACCCGTACTCATACCGGTGAAAAACCGTTTCAGTGTCGGATCTGTATGCGAAATTTCTCCCAGAAGG
AGCACTTGGCGGGGCATCTACGTACGCACACCGGCGAGAAGCCATTCCAATGCCGAATATGCATGCGCAA
CTTCAGTCGCCGCGACAACCTGAACCGGCACCTAAAAACCCACCTGAGGAACATATGCGGCGGAGGCACA
CCTGCAGCTGCGTCGACTCTAGAGGATCCATCTGCTGGAGACATGAGAGCTGCCAACCTTTGGCCAAGCC
CGCTCATGATCAAACGCTCTAAGAAGAACAGCCTGGCCTTGTCCCTGACGGCCGACCAGATGGTCAGTGC
CTTGTTGGATGCTGAGCCCCCCATACTCTATTCCGAGTATGATCCTACCAGACCCTTCAGTGAAGCTTCG
ATGATGGGCTTACTGACCAACCTGGCAGACAGGGAGCTGGTTCACATGATCAACTGGGCGAAGAGGGTGC
CAGGCTTTGTGGATTTGACCCTCCATGATCAGGTCCACCTTCTAGAATGTGCCTGGCTAGAGATCCTGAT
GATTGGTCTCGTCTGGCGCTCCATGGAGCACCCAGTGAAGCTACTGTTTGCTCCTAACTTGCTCTTGGAC
AGGAACCAGGGAAAATGTGTAGAGGGCATGGTGGAGATCTTCGACATGCTGCTGGCTACATCATCTCGGT
TCCGCATGATGAATCTGCAGGGAGAGGAGTTTGTGTGCCTCAAATCTATTATTTTGCTTAATTCTGGAGT
GTACACATTTCTGTCCAGCACCCTGAAGTCTCTGGAAGAGAAGGACCATATCCACCGAGTCCTGGACAAG
ATCACAGACACTTTGATCCACCTGATGGCCAAGGCAGGCCTGACCCTGCAGCAGCAGCACCAGCGGCTGG
CCCAGCTCCTCCTCATCCTCTCCCACATCAGGCACATGAGTAACAAAGGCATGGAGCATCTGTACAGCAT
GAAGTGCAAGAACGTGGTGCCCCTCTATGACCTGCTGCTGGAGATGCTGGACGCCCACCGCCTACATGCG
CCCACTAGCCGTGGAGGGGCATCCGTGGAGGAGACGGACCAAAGCCACTTGGCCACTGCGGGCTCTACTT
CATCGCCTAGGGCCGACGCGCTGGACGATTTCGATCTCGACATGCTGGGTTCTGATGCCCTCGATGACTT
TGACCTGGATATGTTGGGAAGCGACGCATTGGATGACTTTGATCTGGACATGCTCGGCTCCGATGCTCTG
GACGATTTCGATCTCGATATGTTAATTAACTACCCGTACGACGTTCCGGACTACGCTTCTTGAGGTACCA
TCGGTAGACCGGTCTTGCTAGATTCTAATCAAGAGGATGTCAGAATGCCATTTGCCTGAGAGATGCAGGC
TTCATTTTTGATACTTTTTTATTTGTAACCTATATAGTATAGGATTTTTTTTGTCATTTTGTTTCTTCTC
GTACGAGCTTGCTCCTGATCAGCCTATCTCGCAGCTGATGAATATCTTGTGGTAGGGGTTTGGGAAAATC
ATTCGAGTTTGATGTTTTTCTTGGTATTTCCCACTCCTCTTCAGAGTACAGAAGATTAAGTGAGAGCTAG
CATATCATATAGAAGTCATCGCGGCAGATCAATTCATCAATCGGAGTGAGGATATTGCGAGTTTACCACC
ATCAATCGGAGTGAGGATCTCCAATTGGTGACGGTCCAGTCATCAATCGGAGTGAGGATTCAGCTGCTTC
TCGAGGCCGCACATCAATCGGAGTGAGGATGTACAGGGTGGGCTGTTCCACCATCAATCGGAGTGAGGAT
TTGCGTCAATGGGGCGGAGTTCATCAATCGGAGTGAGGATATCGAAGTCATCGAGAGCACTCATCAATCG
GAGTGAGGATATACTCCACCCATTGACGTCACATCAATCGGAGTGAGGATTGGAACCAGAAGGGTCTCTT
CATCAATCGGAGTGAGGATACCCTATGGGCGCGCCGTCGCTGGCAATAATAGCGGGCGGACGCATGTCAT
GAGATTATTGGAAACCACCAGAATCGAATATAAAAGGCGAACACCTTTCCCAATTTTGGTTTCCCCTGAC
CCAAAGACTTTAAATTTAATTTATTTGTCCCTATTTCAATCAATTGAACAACTATCAAAACACAGAATTC
AAAAATGTTGTTGACTAAGAGATTCTCCAAGTTGTTCAAGTTGACTTTCATCGTTTTGATCTTGTGTGGT
TTGTTCGTTATCACTAACAAGTATATGGACGAGAACACTTCCGGTAGAGCTATCGATGGTGGTGGTTCTG
GTGGTGGATCAGGTGGTGGTTCCGGTGAATCTTTGTTTAAGGGTCCAAGAGACTACAACCCAATCTCCTC
CACTATCTGTCACTTGACTAACGAATCCGACGGTCACACTACATCCTTGTACGGTATTGGTTTCGGTCCA
TTCATCATCACAAACAAGCACTTGTTCAGAAGAAACAACGGTACTTTGTTGGTTCAGTCCTTGCACGGTG
TTTTCAAGGTTAAGAACACTACTACATTGCAGCAGCACTTGATCGACGGTAGAGACATGATCATCATCAG
AATGCCAAAGGACTTCCCACCATTCCCACAGAAGTTGAAGTTCAGAGAGCCACAGAGAGAAGAGAGAATC
TGTTTGGTTACTACAAACTTCCAGACTAAGTCCATGTCCTCTATGGTTTCCGACACTTCCTGTACTTTCC
CATCCTCCGATGGTATTTTCTGGAAGCACTGGATTCAGACTAAGGACGGTCAATGTGGTTCCCCATTGGT
TTCCACTAGAGATGGATTCATCGTTGGTATCCACTCCGCTTCCAACTTCACTAACACTAACAACTACTTC
ACTTCCGTTCCAAAGAACTTCATGGAGTTGTTGACAAATCAAGAGGCTCAGCAGTGGGTTTCCGGTTGGA
GATTGAACGCTGATTCTGTTTTGTGGGGTGGTCACAAGGTTTTTATGGTTAAGCCAGAGGAACCATTCCA
GCCAGTTAAGGAAGCTACTCAGTTGATGAACTAAGCGGCCGCCAGCTTTCTAGAACAAAAACTCATCTCA
GAAGAGGATCTGAATAGCGCCGTCGACCATCATCATCATCATCATTGACCGGTCTTGCTAGATTCTAATC
AAGAGGATGTCAGAATGCCATTTGCCTGAGAGATGCAGGCTTCATTTTTGATACTTTTTTATTTGTAACC
TATATAGTATAGGATTTTTTTTGTCATTTTGTTTCTTCTCGTACGAGCTTGCTCCTGATCAGCCTATCTC
GCAGCTGATGAATATCTTGTGGTAGGGGTTTGGGAAAATCATTCGAGTTTGATGTTTTTCTTGGTATTTC
CCACTCCTCTTCAGAGTACAGAAGATTAAGTGAGACCTTCGTTTGTGCGGATCCCCCACACACCATAGCT
TCAAAATGTTTCTACTCCTTTTTTACTCTTCCAGATTTTCTCGGACTCCGCGCATCGCCGTACCACTTCA
AAACACCCAAGCACAGCATACTAAATTTCCCCTCTTTCTTCCTCTAGGGTGTCGTTAATTACCCGTACTA
AAGGTTTGGAAAAGAAAAAAGAGACCGCCTCGTTTCTTTTTCTTCGTCGAAAAAGGCAATAAAAATTTTT
ATCACGTTTCTTTTTCTTGAAAATTTTTTTTTTTGATTTTTTTCTCTTTCGATGACCTCCCATTGATATT
TAAGTTAATAAACGGTCTTCAATTTCTCAAGTTTCAGTTTCATTTTTCTTGTTCTATTACAACTTTTTTT
ACTTCTTGCTCATTAGAAAGAAAGCATAGCAATCTAATCTAAGGGCGGTGTTGACAATTAATCATCGGCA
TAGTATATCGGCATAGTATAATACGACAAGGTGAGGAACTAAACCATGGCCAAGTTGACCAGTGCCGTTC
CGGTGCTCACCGCGCGCGACGTCGCCGGAGCGGTCGAGTTCTGGACCGACCGGCTCGGGTTCTCCCGGGA
CTTCGTGGAGGACGACTTCGCCGGTGTGGTCCGGGACGACGTGACCCTGTTCATCAGCGCGGTCCAGGAC
CAGGTGGTGCCGGACAACACCCTGGCCTGGGTGTGGGTGCGCGGCCTGGACGAGCTGTACGCCGAGTGGT
CGGAGGTCGTGTCCACGAACTTCCGGGACGCCTCCGGGCCGGCCATGACCGAGATCGGCGAGCAGCCGTG
GGGGCGGGAGTTCGCCCTGCGCGACCCGGCCGGCAACTGCGTGCACTTCGTGGCCGAGGAGCAGGACTGA
CACGTCCGACGCGGCCCGACGGGTCCGAGGCCTCGGAGATCCGTCCCCCTTTTCCTTTGTCGATATCATG
TAATTAGTTATGTCACGCTTACATTCACGCCCTCCCCCCACATCCGCTCTAACCGAAAAGGAAGGAGTTA
GACAACCTGAAGTCTAGGTCCCTATTTATTTTTTTATAGTTATGTTAGTATTAAGAACGTTATTTATATT
TCAAATTTTTCTTTTTTTTCTGTACAGACGCGTGTACGCATGTAACATTATACTGAAAACCTTGCTTGAG
AAGGTTTTGGGACGCTCGAAGGCTTTAATTTGCAAGCTGGAGACC
Features (pLannotate 1.2.2; 25 found; start..end, strand, type, name):
      3..941     +  promoter       AOX1 promoter: Pichia pastoris AOX1; inducible promoter, regulated by methanol
    942..1192    +  CDS            α-factor secretion signal (fragment): N-terminal secretion signal from S. cerevisiae alpha-factor; MFα1; Cleavage by the Kex2 protease occurs after the dibasic KR sequence.
   1191..2951    +  CDS            ALB (sequence partly withheld): ALBU_HUMAN - Experimental evidence at protein level: Swiss-Prot protein existence level 1. Binds water, Ca(2+), Na(+), K(+), fatty acids, hormones, bilirubin and drugs (Probable). Its main function is the regulation of the colloidal osmotic pressure of blood (Probable). Major zinc transporter in plasma, typically binds about 80% of all plasma zinc (PubMed:19021548). Major calcium and magnesium transporter in plasma, binds approximately 45% of circulating calcium and magnesium in plasma (By similarity). Potentially has more than two calcium-binding sites and might additionally bind calcium in a
   3006..3578    +  CDS            GH1 (fragment): SOMA_HUMAN - Experimental evidence at protein level: Swiss-Prot protein existence level 1. Plays an important role in growth control. Its major role in stimulating body growth is to stimulate the liver and other tissues to secrete IGF-1. It stimulates both the differentiation and proliferation of myoblasts. It also stimulates amino acid uptake and protein synthesis in muscle and other tissues. From Homo sapiens (Human).
   3603..3849    +  terminator     AOX1 terminator: Pichia pastoris AOX1; transcription terminator for AOX1
   3910..4498    -  rep_origin     ori: high-copy-number ColE1/pMB1/pBR322/pUC origin of replication
   4593..4679    -  CDS            groL1 (fragment): CH601_MYCA1 - Also known as groEL1 From Mycobacterium avium (strain 104).
   4788..5194    +  promoter       TEF1 promoter: S. cerevisiae TEF1; promoter for EF-1α
   5544..5561    -  misc_feature   MCS (fragment): pUC18/19 multiple cloning site
   5566..6448    +  CDS            ERT2 (fragment): mutated ligand-binding domain of the human estrogen receptor (Feil et al., 1997)
   6457..6606    +  CDS            VP64: tetrameric repeat of the minimal activation domain of herpes simplex virus VP16 (Beerli et al., 1998)
   6681..6927    +  terminator     AOX1 terminator: Pichia pastoris AOX1; transcription terminator for AOX1
   6934..6952    +  promoter       CUP1 promoter (fragment): S. cerevisiae CUP1; inducible metallothionein promoter, regulated by Cu2+
   7021..7046    +  CDS            CyPet (fragment): cyan fluorescent protein optimized for FRET with YPet (Nguyen and Daugherty, 2005)
   7141..7163    -  promoter       CMV promoter (fragment): human cytomegalovirus (CMV) immediate early promoter
   7223..7243    -  enhancer       CMV enhancer (fragment): human cytomegalovirus immediate early enhancer; contains an 18-bp deletion relative to the standard CMV enhancer
   7315..7477    +  promoter       GAP promoter (fragment): promoter for Pichia pastoris glyceraldehyde-3-phosphate dehydrogenase
   7497..7604    +  CDS            MNN2 (fragment): MNN2_YEAST - Also known as CRV4, LDB8, TTP1. Experimental evidence at protein level: Swiss-Prot protein existence level 1. Alpha-1,2-mannosyltransferase, responsible for addition of the first alpha-1,2-linked mannose to form the branches on the mannan backbone of oligosaccharides. From Saccharomyces cerevisiae (strain ATCC 204508 / S288c) (Baker's yeast).
   7659..8363    +  CDS            POLG_TEV (fragment): Experimental evidence at protein level: Swiss-Prot protein existence level 1. [Nuclear inclusion protein A]: has RNA-binding and proteolytic activities. From Tobacco etch virus (TEV).
   8430..8447    +  CDS            capTEV™ (fragment): composite tag for in vivo biotinylation, TEV protease cleavage, and 6xHis tagging
   8471..8717    +  terminator     AOX1 terminator: Pichia pastoris AOX1; transcription terminator for AOX1
   8738..9145    +  promoter       TEF1 promoter: S. cerevisiae TEF1; promoter for EF-1α
   9152..9199    +  promoter       EM7 promoter: synthetic bacterial promoter&nbsp
   9218..9592    +  CDS            BleoR: antibiotic-binding protein; Sh ble from Streptoalloteichus hindustanus; confers resistance to bleomycin, phleomycin, and Zeocin™
   9658..9905    +  terminator     CYC1 terminator: S. cerevisiae CYC1; transcription terminator for CYC1
