[The description below was written by a language model from this plasmid's Addgene catalogue record and pLannotate feature annotations shown in this document.]
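Description:
JC172 is a 9.9 kb yeast expression plasmid built on the PP117 backbone for co-production of two proteins under separate chemical inducers. Its regulatory parts are largely from Pichia pastoris (AOX1 promoter and terminators, a GAP promoter fragment), although the record does not name the host beyond "yeast". It is propagated in E. coli through a high-copy ColE1/pUC-type origin. Selection relies on a single Sh ble (BleoR) gene preceded by tandem TEF1 and EM7 promoters and followed by the CYC1 terminator, an arrangement that gives Zeocin resistance in both yeast and bacteria. No yeast replication origin is annotated, which is consistent with use as an integrating vector, though the record does not say so.

The first cassette places the methanol-inducible AOX1 promoter upstream of the S. cerevisiae α-factor secretion signal fused to human serum albumin, followed after a short unannotated linker by human growth hormone and an AOX1 terminator, so methanol drives secretion of an HSA-hGH fusion. A second cassette uses a TEF1 promoter to express a synthetic transcription factor ending in an ERT2 estrogen-receptor ligand-binding domain and the VP64 activation domain. The region upstream of ERT2, where a DNA-binding domain would be expected, is not annotated. The third cassette has a minimal GAP promoter fragment, preceded by sequence that is either unannotated or matched only by very short, probably spurious hits. This fragment drives TEV protease carrying an N-terminal Mnn2 fragment, which may act as a Golgi-targeting signal, and a short C-terminal tag, probably 6xHis. Estrogen thus activates the transcription factor and induces TEV protease. Presumably the protease cleaves the fusion at a site in the linker, letting the inducers determine whether intact or separated HSA and hGH is produced, but no TEV site is annotated.
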