Addgene plasmid #104948: JC172
Purpose: Methanol inducing HSA-hGH fusion protein, and estrogen inducing TEV protease
Depositing lab: Timothy Lu. Depositing organization: Massachusetts Institute of Technology. Publication: Versatile and on-demand biologics co-production in yeast. Cao J, Perez-Pinera P, Lowenhaupt K, Wu MR, Purcell O, de la Fuente-Nunez C, Lu TK. Nat Commun. 2018 Jan 8;9(1):77. doi: 10.1038/s41467-017-02587-w. PubMed 29311542.
Backbone
  Vector backbone: PP117
Growth in bacteria
  Bacterial resistance: Bleocin (Zeocin), 50 μg/mL
  Growth temperature: 37°C
  Growth strain: DH5alpha
  Copy number: Unknown
Gene/Insert
  Gene/Insert name: HSA-hGH fusion protein and TEV protease
Terms and licenses: Academic/Nonprofit Terms; Industry Terms: Not Available to Industry
How to cite: JC172 was a gift from Timothy Lu (Addgene plasmid # 104948 ; http://n2t.net/addgene:104948 ; RRID:Addgene_104948)
